>Addgene plasmid #198649 | pEM.P05L | addgene full sequence | sequence record 393179 | Addgene NGS Result
GACCCTGTCAGACCAAGTTTACTCATATATACTTTAGATTGATTTAAAACTTCATTTTTAATTTAAAAGG
ATCTAGGTGAAGATCCTTTTTGATAATCTCATGAACAATAAAACTGTCTGCTTACATAAACAGTAATACA
AGGGGTGTTATGAGCCATATTCAACGGGAAACGTCTTGCTCTAGGCCGCGATTAAATTCCAACATGGATG
CTGATTTATATGGGTATAAATGGGCTCGCGATAATGTCGGGCAATCAGGTGCGACAATCTATCGATTGTA
TGGGAAGCCCGATGCGCCAGAGTTGTTTCTGAAACATGGCAAAGGTAGCGTTGCCAATGATGTTACAGAT
GAGATGGTCAGACTAAACTGGCTGACGGAATTTATGCCTCTTCCGACCATCAAGCATTTTATCCGTACTC
CTGATGATGCATGGTTACTCACCACTGCGATCCCCGGGAAAACAGCATTCCAGGTATTAGAAGAATATCC
TGATTCAGGTGAAAATATTGTTGATGCGCTGGCAGTGTTCCTGCGCCGGTTGCATTCGATTCCTGTTTGT
AATTGTCCTTTTAACAGCGATCGCGTATTTCGACTCGCTCAGGCGCAATCACGAATGAATAACGGTTTGG
TTGATGCGAGTGATTTTGATGACGAGCGTAATGGCTGGCCTGTTGAACAAGTCTGGAAAGAAATGCATAA
ACTTTTGCCATTCTCACCGGATTCAGTCGTCACTCATGGTGATTTCTCACTTGATAACCTTATTTTTGAC
GAGGGGAAATTAATAGGTTGTATTGATGTTGGACGAGTCGGAATCGCAGACCGATACCAGGATCTTGCCA
TCCTATGGAACTGCCTCGGTGAGTTTTCTCCTTCATTACAGAAACGGCTTTTTCAAAAATATGGTATTGA
TAATCCTGATATGAATAAATTGCAGTTTCATTTGATGCTCGATGAGTTTTTCTAAGAATTAATTCATGAC
CAAAATCCCTTAACGTGAGTTTTCGTTCCACTGAGCGTCAGACCCCGTAGAAAAGATCAAAGGATCTTCT
TGAGATCCTTTTTTTCTGCGCGTAATCTGCTGCTTGCAAACAAAAAAACCACCGCTACCAGCGGTGGTTT
GTTTGCCGGATCAAGAGCTACCAACTCTTTTTCCGAAGGTAACTGGCTTCAGCAGAGCGCAGATACCAAA
TACTGTTCTTCTAGTGTAGCCGTAGTTAGGCCACCACTTCAAGAACTCTGTAGCACCGCCTACATACCTC
GCTCTGCTAATCCTGTTACCAGTGGCTGCTGCCAGTGGCGATAAGTCGTGTCTTACCGGGTTGGACTCAA
GACGATAGTTACCGGATAAGGCGCAGCGGTCGGGCTGAACGGGGGGTTCGTGCACACAGCCCAGCTTGGA
GCGAACGACCTACACCGAACTGAGATACCTACAGCGTGAGCTATGAGAAAGCGCCACGCTTCCCGAAGGG
AGAAAGGCGGACAGGTATCCGGTAAGCGGCAGGGTCGGAACAGGAGAGCGCACGAGGGAGCTTCCAGGGG
GAAACGCCTGGTATCTTTATAGTCCTGTCGGGTTTCGCCACCTCTGACTTGAGCGTCGATTTTTGTGATG
CTCGTCAGGGGGGCGGAGCCTATGGAAAAACGCCAGCAACGCGGCCTTTTTACGGTTCCTGGCCTTTTGC
TGGCCTTTTGCTCACATGTTCTTTCCTGCGTTATCCCCTGATTCTGTGGATAACCGTATTACCGCCTTTG
AGTGAGCTGATACCGCTCGCCGCAGCCGAACGACCGAGCGCAGCGAGTCAGTGAGCGAGGAAGCGGAAGA
GCGCCCAATACGCAAACCGCCTCTCCCCGCGCGTTGGCCGATTCTGGTCTCCGAGCTTAAGTCGTTTCTG
TCTTTTTCCTTCTTCAACCCACCAAAGGCCATCTTGGTACCAGGAATATATTTCTTTGGGTTAGTCAAGT
ACTCTGACATGTTATTTTCGTCCCACAACACGTTTTTCTTGATATTGGCATCTGTGTACGAATACCCTTC
AGCTTGACCAGAGTGTCTGCCAAAGATACCATGCAAGTTTGGACCAACCTTATGTGGGCCACCCTTTTCC
ACGGTGTGGCATTGTAGACATCTAGTCTTGAAAAGTGTAGCACCTTTCTTAGCAGAACCGGCCTTGAATT
CAGTCATTATTAATTTAGTGTGTGTATTTGTGTTTGTGTGTCTATAGAAGTATAGTAATTTATGCTGCAA
AGGTCCTAATGTATAAGGAAAGAATATTTAGAGAAAAGAAGAAAACAAGAGTTTTATATACATACAGAGC
ACATGCATGCCATATGATCATGTGTTGTCGCACACATATATATATGCCTGTATGTGTCAGCACTAAAGTT
GCCTGGCCATCCACGCTATATATACACGCCTGGCGGATCTGCTCGAGGATTGCCTACGCGTGGGCTTGAT
CCACCAACCAACGCTCGCCAAATGAAGGAAGA
Features (pLannotate 1.2.2; 4 found; start..end, strand, type, name):
    150..965     +  CDS            KanR: aminoglycoside phosphotransferase; aph(3')-Ia; confers resistance to kanamycin in bacteria or G418 (Geneticin®) in eukaryotes
   1050..1638    +  rep_origin     ori: high-copy-number ColE1/pMB1/pBR322/pUC origin of replication
   1821..1864    +  CDS            lacI (fragment): lac repressor; lacI; The lac repressor binds to the lac operator to inhibit transcription in E. coli. This inhibition can be relieved by adding lactose or isopropyl-β-D-thiogalactopyranoside (IPTG).
   1878..2177    -  CDS            CYC1 (fragment): CYC1_YEAST - Experimental evidence at protein level: Swiss-Prot protein existence level 1. Electron carrier protein. The oxidized form of the cytochrome c heme group can accept an electron from the heme group of the cytochrome c1 subunit of ubiquinol-cytochrome c oxidoreductase. Cytochrome c then transfers this electron to the dinuclear copper A center (CU(A)) of the COX2 subunit of cytochrome oxidase, the final protein carrier in the mitochondrial electron-transport chain. Isoform 1 (CYC1) is the predominant cytochrome c during aerobic/normoxic growth. From Saccharomyces cerevisiae (strain AT
