[The description below was written by a language model from this plasmid's Addgene catalogue record and pLannotate feature annotations shown in this document.]
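Description:
pEM.P05L is a small (about 2.5 kb) part-donor plasmid from the Easy-MISE (Easy Modular Integrative fuSion-ready Expression) toolkit, a Golden Gate-based modular cloning system for engineering heterologous production in Saccharomyces cerevisiae. It is built on the pGA-blue backbone and is maintained only in E. coli. Propagation relies on a high-copy ColE1/pUC-type origin of replication, and selection uses a kanamycin resistance gene encoding an aminoglycoside phosphotransferase. No yeast origin, centromere, auxotrophic marker or integration homology is annotated. This fits its role as a storage vector for a single part rather than a plasmid used directly in yeast.

The payload is the S. cerevisiae CYC1 promoter (pCYC1), the upstream regulatory region of the gene for iso-1-cytochrome c, generally regarded as a relatively weak promoter. According to the record it is flanked so that excision yields "EF" protruding ends. These are the defined overhangs that set the promoter's position and orientation when it is combined with other toolkit parts in a Golden Gate reaction. The record does not name the type IIS enzyme or give the overhang sequences.

The automated annotation labels a roughly 300 bp reverse-strand region as a "CYC1 CDS fragment". This region most likely corresponds to the insert. However, the catalogue describes a promoter rather than coding sequence, so the label should be treated with caution. A short lacI fragment next to it appears to be a backbone remnant. The plasmid is typically used to supply the CYC1 promoter when assembling yeast expression cassettes.
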