Addgene plasmid #198649: pEM.P05L
Purpose: Easy-MISE toolkit pEM-plasmid containing CYC1 promoter with EF protruding ends
Depositing lab: Paola Branduardi. Depositing organization: Universita degli Studi di Milano-Bicocca. Publication: Easy Modular Integrative fuSion-ready Expression (Easy-MISE) Toolkit for Fast Engineering of Heterologous Productions in Saccharomyces cerevisiae. Maestroni L, Butti P, Milanesi R, Pagliari S, Campone L, Serra I, Branduardi P. ACS Synth Biol. 2023 Apr 14. doi: 10.1021/acssynbio.3c00015. PubMed 37058502.
Backbone
  Vector backbone: pGA-blue
  Backbone manufacturer: IndBioTech Lab
  Vector type: Yeast Expression, Synthetic Biology
Growth in bacteria
  Bacterial resistance: Kanamycin, 50 μg/mL
  Growth temperature: 37°C
  Growth strain: DH5alpha
  Copy number: High Copy
Gene/Insert
  Gene/Insert name: pCYC1
  Species: S. cerevisiae (budding yeast)
  Cloning method: Unknown
Terms and licenses: Academic/Nonprofit Terms; Industry Terms: Not Available to Industry
Depositor comments: Cloning Method: Goldon Gate Assembly
How to cite: pEM.P05L was a gift from Paola Branduardi (Addgene plasmid # 198649 ; http://n2t.net/addgene:198649 ; RRID:Addgene_198649)
